>Addgene plasmid #176494 | pJP118 | addgene full sequence | sequence record 346563 | Addgene NGS Result
GTTCTAAATTTCAAAACAGAAACGGCTTGTCCGATGCGATCGATCGTGACAGCGCAGCAGTGGCAGACGA
TTGCAAGACGAGCATCTCACGCAAGAGGCAAAAGAGCGCGAAGAAGAGAGCGGAGAAGAGGAAGCGAGAG
AGAAAAGCCCGAAGGCGAAAAAGAAAAAGAAAAAAAAAAGAACCACATGTTTCTGTTTCGCGTTTTTCGT
TTTCCACTTTCACGTCCATCTCCAGGCCGAGGAAAGGGGCATCGGATGGCCCGCGCACCGCAATCCAGTG
TGCAGAGACACTGTCTAGCGGATTGCGAGGAGGGGAGGAGGGGACAAGCGGGGATGGGCCGAGATCGGCT
TCGAGAAGGAAGATGGAAGCAAGTCACGTTCGATTTTTTTTCTTTTCACAAACCTGTAAAAGAGTGCTCT
CTCCCAAATTCGGTTGTCGTTCTATTTCAAAATGCAGCATCAAAAGCTAAATCGACAACGATTGGGGGAA
AAAAACTGAGAGTTTGGAGGTTGCTGATTGTCGGTCGTTGCTAACTGTGCATTTGCCGGCCCCTTTTTTC
TTTGTACAAGATCACGCAGCAACAGACACAATCCGCATCAGGCAGCGTTGGCGACTAGGGCGCTCGGAGA
GAACGCGCTTAGTTAGCCTCGCCCATTTCGCGATCTGGACGAGTCGAGGGGCGGCGGTTACCCGAATCGG
CGAGGACTTCGACACAACCATCGGTCCAGACGGCAGCCGAGCGGCGGGCGATTTGAGTACGGCCGACAGT
GCCGGCGCCGGAGCGGACGATGGCGTCACAACGACCCTGAGCCCAAGCAGCATCATCGAAGTTGCCGTCG
ACGAGCGACTGGTAGAGCTGGTCGAGACCAATGCGGAGCATGTAGGCACGAAGGCGGGGCGAGCCGGCAA
GTTCGGGGTGGCGACGCTCGAAGTAGCGGGTCTGCTGTTCCATGCAAGCGAGCCAGGGGCGCCAGAAAAA
AATGTTGGCGACCTCGTACTGGGAATCGCCGAACATGGCCTCCGACCAGTCAATGACGGCGGTGATGCGA
CCGTTGTCGGTCAGAACGTTATTAGAGCCGAAATCGGCGTGGACAAGGTGGCGGACTTCGGGACAGTCCT
CGGCCCAGAGCATCAGCTCATCGAGAGCCTGGGCAACGGAAGCCGAGACGGTGTCGTCCATGACAGTCTG
CCAGTGGTAAACGTGGGGATCAGCAATAGCACAGATGAAATCACGCCAGGTAGTGTACTGACCAATGCCC
TGGGGGCCGAAGGGGCCGAAGCCCGAGGTCTGCGAGAGATCGGCGGCAGCAATGGCATCCATGGCCTCAG
CGACGGGTTGCAGAACAGCGGGCAGTTCGGTTTCGGGCAGGTCCTGGAGGGTGACACCCTGGGCACGGCG
GGAGATGCAGTAGGTCAGCGACTCCGAAAATTCGCCAATGTCGAGGACTTCGGGAATTGGGAGGGCGGCC
GAGGCAAAGTGGCGGTAGACGTAACGATCCTTGTAGAAACCATCGGCGCACGAGTTGACGCGCAGGACGT
AGCCACGGCCGCCGACATCGAACGAGAAAGCACGCGATTCTTCGCCCTCCGAGAGCTGCATCAGGTCGGA
GACCGAGTCGAACTTTTCGATCAGAAACTTCTCGACCGAGGTGGCGGTGAGTTCGGGCTTCTTCATTTTG
GTGGGTTGGTGGGATTTAACTAGGTTAAAAGACTGATCTGAAACTCGTCCAAAACGGGCCGCCTTAAATA
CCCCCAGCGGGTCGCAGCACGATTTCAGGTCAGTCTGCCATGGCAGTTTGACCTGAAAAACCTGTTTGTT
GACTGCGGTTTCCAAAGATGGCAAGCCGCAGTGGAAAAAAACAAACAATCAGCATTTTTGTGGGATCATT
GGGACGTCAGGTGGCACTTTTCGGGGAAATGTGCGCGGAACCCCTATTTGTTTATTTTTCTAAATACATT
CAAATATGTATCCGCTCATGAGACAATAACCCTGATAAATGCTTCAATAATATTGAAAAAGGAAGAGTAT
GAGTATTCAACATTTCCGTGTCGCCCTTATTCCCTTTTTTGCGGCATTTTGCCTTCCTGTTTTTGCTCAC
CCAGAAACGCTGGTGAAAGTAAAAGATGCTGAAGATCAGTTGGGTGCACGAGTGGGTTACATCGAACTGG
ATCTCAACAGCGGTAAGATCCTTGAGAGTTTTCGCCCCGAAGAACGTTTTCCAATGATGAGCACTTTTAA
AGTTCTGCTATGTGGCGCGGTATTATCCCGTATTGACGCCGGGCAAGAGCAACTCGGTCGCCGCATACAC
TATTCTCAGAATGACTTGGTTGAGTACTCACCAGTCACAGAAAAGCATCTTACGGATGGCATGACAGTAA
GAGAATTATGCAGTGCTGCCATAACCATGAGTGATAACACTGCGGCCAACTTACTTCTGACAACGATCGG
AGGACCGAAGGAGCTAACCGCTTTTTTGCACAACATGGGGGATCATGTAACTCGCCTTGATCGTTGGGAA
CCGGAGCTGAATGAAGCCATACCAAACGACGAGCGTGACACCACGATGCCTGTAGCAATGGCAACAACGT
TGCGCAAACTATTAACTGGCGAACTACTTACTCTAGCTTCCCGGCAACAATTAATAGACTGGATGGAGGC
GGATAAAGTTGCAGGACCACTTCTGCGCTCGGCCCTTCCGGCTGGCTGGTTTATTGCTGATAAATCTGGA
GCCGGTGAGCGTGGGTCTCGCGGTATCATTGCAGCACTGGGGCCAGATGGTAAGCCCTCCCGTATCGTAG
TTATCTACACGACGGGGAGTCAGGCAACTATGGATGAACGAAATAGACAGATCGCTGAGATAGGTGCCTC
ACTGATTAAGCATTGGTAACTGTCAGACCAAGTTTACTCATATATACTTTAGATTGATTTAAAACTTCAT
TTTTAATTTAAAAGGATCTAGGTGAAGATCCTTTTTGATAATCTCATGACCAAAATCCCTTAACGTGAGT
TTTCGTTCCACTGAGCGTCAGACCCCGTAGAAAAGATCAAAGGATCTTCTTGAGATCCTTTTTTTCTGCG
CGTAATCTGCTGCTTGCAAACAAAAAAACCACCGCTACCAGCGGTGGTTTGTTTGCCGGATCAAGAGCTA
CCAACTCTTTTTCCGAAGGTAACTGGCTTCAGCAGAGCGCAGATACCAAATACTGTTCTTCTAGTGTAGC
CGTAGTTAGGCCACCACTTCAAGAACTCTGTAGCACCGCCTACATACCTCGCTCTGCTAATCCTGTTACC
AGTGGCTGCTGCCAGTGGCGATAAGTCGTGTCTTACCGGGTTGGACTCAAGACGATAGTTACCGGATAAG
GCGCAGCGGTCGGGCTGAACGGGGGGTTCGTGCACACAGCCCAGCTTGGAGCGAACGACCTACACCGAAC
TGAGATACCTACAGCGTGAGCTATGAGAAAGCGCCACGCTTCCCGAAGGGAGAAAGGCGGACAGGTATCC
GGTAAGCGGCAGGGTCGGAACAGGAGAGCGCACGAGGGAGCTTCCAGGGGGAAACGCCTGGTATCTTTAT
AGTCCTGTCGGGTTTCGCCACCTCTGACTTGAGCGTCGATTTTTGTGATGCTCGTCAGGGGGGCGGAGCC
TATGGAAAAACGCCAGCAACGCGGCCTTTTTACGGTTCCTGGCCTTTTGCTGGCCTTTTGCTCACATGTT
CTTTCCGATGCCGGCGGTGAGAACAGCACTAGCAATGAGCAATCACACGCATCTAGGTGCCAGGCGCAGC
ATGATTGAAAATGGCAACACTTTCGCCGCACAAAGTCAAACCATTTCATTCCACTTGTTCTCCATTTCCC
CATTCCTTGCTCATCCCTCCACTGTAAAAACAACTCGTCGTGTTTCTTGCCATAATGGAATATATTGCGC
TCATAACCAACGCAAAAAAAATGACAACCAAAAAAAACTTCAATGCAAGCAACAAAAATCATGAAATCCC
TTTTTGGTCTTAGAAATGATTGAAATAAACAAATGTGTCTTGGCAAACACAAAATGCGGCCGCCTTAAGA
CTTCTTGTACAGCTCGTCCATGCCGCCGGTGGAGTGGCGGCCCTCGGAGCGTTCGTACTGTTCGACGACG
GTGTAGTCCTCGTTGTGGGAGGTGATGTCGAGCTTACGGTCGACGTTGTAGGCACCGGGCATCTGGACGG
GCTTCTTGGCCTTGTAGGTGGTCTTGAAGTCGGCCAGGTAGCGGCCGCCGTCCTTCAGGCGCAGAGCCAT
CTTAATGTCGCCCTTCAGGACACCGTCCTCGGGGTAGAGACGCTCGGTGGAGGCTTCCCAGCCCATGGTC
TTCTTCTGCATGACGGGGCCGTCGGGGGGGAAGTTGGTGCCGCGGAGCTTGACCTTGTAGATCAGGGTGC
CGTCCTCCAGGGAGGTGTCCTGGGTGACGGTGACGGCACCGCCGTCCTCGAAGTTCATGACGCGCTCCCA
CTTGAAGCCCTCGGGGAAGGACTGCTTGTAGTAGTCGGGGATGTCGGCGGGGTGCTTGGTGAAAGCACGG
GAGCCGTACATGAACTGGGGGGACAGGATGTCCCAGGAGAAGGGCAGGGGACCACCCTTGGTGACCTTCA
GCTTGGCGGTCTGGGTGCCCTCGTAGGGGCGGCCCTCGCCCTCACCCTCGATCTCGAACTCGTGGCCGTT
CATGGAGCCCTCCATGTGGACCTTGAAGCGCATGAACTCCTTGATGACGGCCTCGCCCTTCGAGACCATG
GTACCGGTGGCGACCGGGGGATCGCCCTCCTCCTTGGAGATGGACTCGAACTTCTTGATGAGGTCGGCCA
CGCCCATGTACCACTAGTTGTGAAGGTTGTTCTGTGTGTGTTAAATAATAAAAAAATGGAAGAGTGAGCA
TTTCCAAATCAAAAAGCGACAATTATTTAAATCAGGATTGCACGTGGGGAGAAGGAAGAAAACGATGAAA
CAGCATTTTAAAAAAAAACACTCGTGGGGTTCGGCGTCAACACCCCACGCTGACGTTCGCGTTTCGACGC
TCGTTTTTGGCAATGCGCAAGGGGATGGGGATGAATGGATCCTAATCCGAGTGTGCACGACGAGAGCGAA
GAACAAACGCAGAACGACAGTTGGAGGAAGTGTTGAAGAGGGAAAAAAACGAAAAAAGAAAAAAGTGAAA
AAAAGGCAATTTTTTGTTGTTTTCCAGAAC
Features (pLannotate 1.2.2; 6 found; start..end, strand, type, name):
    666..1676    -  CDS            hph: KHYB_ECOLX - Experimental evidence at protein level: Swiss-Prot protein existence level 1. The aminoglycoside phosphotransferases achieve inactivation of their antibiotic substrates by phosphorylation. Only phosphorylates hygromycin and closely related compounds such as demethyl analogs and destomycin. From Escherichia coli.
   1924..2028    +  promoter       AmpR promoter: bla
   2029..2889    +  CDS            AmpR: β-lactamase; bla; confers resistance to ampicillin, carbenicillin, and related antibiotics
   3060..3648    +  rep_origin     ori: high-copy-number ColE1/pMB1/pBR322/pUC origin of replication
   4064..4759    -  CDS            mScarlet: mScarlet is a basic (constitutively fluorescent) red fluorescent protein published in 2016, derived from synthetic construct. It has moderate acid sensitivity.
   4766..4837    -  CDS            ABP140 (fragment): AB140_YEAST - Also known as TRM140. Experimental evidence at protein level: Swiss-Prot protein existence level 1. S-adenosyl-L-methionine-dependent methyltransferase that mediates N(3)-methylcytidine modification of residue 32 of the tRNA anticodon loop of tRNA(Thr) and tRNA(Ser). Binds F-actin and shows weak F-actin cross-linking activity. From Saccharomyces cerevisiae (strain ATCC 204508 / S288c) (Baker's yeast).
