[The description below was written by a language model from this plasmid's Addgene catalogue record and pLannotate feature annotations shown in this document.]
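Description:
pJP118 is a 5.2 kb expression plasmid for the unicellular holozoan Capsaspora owczarzaki, built on the pJP103 backbone. In bacteria it is maintained as a high-copy plasmid through a ColE1/pUC-type origin of replication and selected with ampicillin via a β-lactamase gene driven by its own bla promoter. For selection in Capsaspora it carries the E. coli hph gene, which encodes a hygromycin phosphotransferase. According to the catalogue entry, this gene is expressed from the Capsaspora actin promoter.

The payload is a Lifeact-mScarlet fusion placed under the Capsaspora EF1 promoter. Lifeact is a short F-actin-binding peptide derived from the N-terminus of yeast Abp140, which is why the automated annotation labels the roughly 70 bp segment as an ABP140 fragment. Its coding sequence was taken from an existing Lifeact-mScarlet plasmid, codon-optimized for Capsaspora, synthesized, and inserted by Gibson assembly into the KpnI site of pJP103. This places it directly upstream of and on the same strand as the mScarlet red fluorescent protein reading frame, consistent with a fusion that has Lifeact at the N-terminus. The feature table annotates only the coding sequences, the bacterial promoter and the origin. The two Capsaspora promoters and any terminators are not annotated there and are known only from the stated purpose.

The construct provides a hygromycin-selectable red fluorescent marker of filamentous actin in Capsaspora cells. It was deposited with a study on genome editing in this organism and the role of the Hippo pathway in multicellular morphogenesis.
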