Addgene plasmid #176494: pJP118
Purpose: Expresses Lifeact-mScarlet under control of the Capsaspora EF1 promoter and HygR under control of the Capsaspora actin promoter
Depositing lab: Duojia Pan. Depositing organization: University of Texas Southwestern Medical Center. Publication: Genome editing in the unicellular holozoan Capsaspora owczarzaki suggests a premetazoan role for the Hippo pathway in multicellular morphogenesis. Phillips JE, Santos M, Konchwala M, Xing C, Pan D. Elife. 2022 Jun 6;11. pii: 77598. doi: 10.7554/eLife.77598. PubMed 35659869.
Backbone
  Vector backbone: pJP103
  Backbone size w/o insert (bp): 5133
  Total vector size (bp): 5210
  Modifications to backbone: The Lifeact peptide coding sequence from pLifeAct_mScarlet_N1 (Addgene Plasmid #85054) was codon optimized for Capsaspora owczarzaki, synthesized, and inserted into the KpnI site of pJP103 by gibson assembly.
  Vector type: Capsaspora owczarzaki expression
  Selectable markers: Hygromycin
Growth in bacteria
  Bacterial resistance: Ampicillin, 100 μg/mL
  Growth temperature: 37°C
  Growth strain: DH5alpha
  Copy number: High Copy
Gene/Insert
  Gene/Insert name: Lifeact peptide
  Species: Synthetic
  Insert size (bp): 73
  Cloning method: Gibson Cloning
  Sequencing primers: 5′ GATTTGGAAATGCTCACTCTTCC
Resource information
  A portion of this plasmid was derived from a plasmid made by: Lifeact peptide coding sequence was obtained from the sequence of pLifeAct_mScarlet_N1 (Addgene Plasmid #85054)
Terms and licenses: Academic/Nonprofit Terms; Industry Terms: Not Available to Industry
How to cite: pJP118 was a gift from Duojia Pan (Addgene plasmid # 176494 ; http://n2t.net/addgene:176494 ; RRID:Addgene_176494)
